>Addgene plasmid #234128 | ACT1-CUP1 15bp dist | addgene full sequence | sequence record 466529 | Addgene NGS Result
TAAGCTTGGCTGCAGGTCGAGTTTATCATTATCAATACTGCCATTTCAAAGAATACGTAAATAATTAATA
GTAGTGATTTTCCTAACTTTATTTAGTCAAAAAATTAGCCTTTTAATTCTGCTGTAACCCGTACATGCCC
AAAATAGGGGGCGGGTTACACAGAATATATAACATCGTAGGTGTCTGGGTGAACAGTTTATTCCTGGCAT
CCACTAAATATAATGGAGCCCGCTTTTTAAGCTGGCATCCAGAAAAAAAAAGAATCCCAGCACCAAAATA
TTGTTTTCTTCACCAACCATCAGTTCATAGGTCCATTCTCTTAGCGCAACTACAGAGAACAGGGGCACAA
ACAGGCAAAAAACGGGCACAACCTCAATGGAGTGATGCAACCTGCCTGGAGTAAATGATGACACAAGGCA
ATTGACCCACGCATGTATCTATCTCATTTTCTTACACCTTCTATTACCTTCTGCTCTCTCTGATTTGGAA
AAAGCTGAAAAAAAAGGTTGAAACCAGTTCCCTGAAATTATTCCCCTACTTGACTAATAAGTATATAAAG
ACGGTAGGTATTGATTGTAATTCTGTAAATCTATTTCTTAAACTTCTTAAATTCTACTTTTATAGTTAGT
CTTTTTTTTAGTTTTAAAACACCAAGAACTTAGTTTCGACGGATCCCCGGCGAGCTCGCCCCTTTTAGAT
TTTTCACGCTTACTGCTTTTTTCTTCCCAAGATCGAAAATTTACTGAATTAACAATGGATTCTGGTATGT
TCTAGCGCTTGCACCATCCCATTTAACTGTAAGAAGAATTGCACGGTCCCAATTGCTCGAGAGATTTCTC
TTTTACCTTTTTTTACTATTTTTCACTCTCCCATAACCTCCTATATTGACTGATCTGTAATAACCACGAT
ATTATTGGAATAAATAGGGGCTTGAAATTTGGAAAAAAAAAAAAACTGAAATATTTTCGTGATAAGTGAT
AGTGATATTCTTCTTTTATTTGCTACTGTGTCTCATGTACTAACATCGATTATATGTTTATAGAGGTTGG
TACCGGGTTCAGCGAATTAATTAACTTCCAAAATGAAGGTCATGAGTGCCAATGCCAATGTGGTAGCTGC
AAAAATAATGAACAATGCCAAAAATCATGTAGCTGCCCAACGGGGTGTAACAGCGACGACAAATGCCCCT
GCGGTAACAAGTCTGAAGAAACCAAGAAATCATGCTGCTCTGGGAAATAAAACGAATAGTCTTTAATATA
TTCATTTAACTATTTGCTGTTTTTAATTTTTAAAAGGAGAAGGAAGTTTAATCGACGATTCTACTCAGTT
TGAGTACACTTATGTATTTTGTTTAGATACTTTGTTAATTTATAGGTATGACCTGCAGCCCAAGCTGGTC
GACCTAGATAAGTAATGATCCGGGATCTCCCATGTCTCTACTGGTGGTGGTGCTTCTTTGGAATTATTGG
AAGGTAAGGAATTGCCAGGTGTTGCTTTCTTATCCGAAAAGAAATAAATTGAATTGAATTGAAATCGATA
GATCAATTTTTTTCTTTTCTCTTTCCCCATCCTTTACGCTAAAATAATAGTTTATTTTATTTTTTGAATA
TTTTTTATTTATATACGTATATATAGACTATTATTTATCTTTTAATGATTATTAAGATTTTTATTAAAAA
AAAATTCGCTCCTCTTTTAATGCCTTTATGCAGTTTTTTTTTCCCATTCGATATTTCTATGTTCGGGTTC
AGCGTATTTTAAGTTTAATAACTCGAAAATTCTGCGTTCGTTAAAGCTCCGGATCGATCCTCTACGCCGG
ACGCATCGTGGCCGGCATCACCGGCGCCACAGGTGCGGTTGCTGGCGCCTATATCGCCGACATCACCGAT
GGGGAAGATCGGGCTCGCCACTTCGGGCTCATGAGCGCTTGTTTCGGCGTGGGTATGGTGGCAGGCCCCG
TGGCCGGGGGACTGTTGGGCGCCATCTCCTTGCATGCACCATTCCTTGCGGCGGCGGTGCTCAACGGCCT
CAACCTACTACTGGGCTGCTTCCTAATGCAGGAGTCGCATAAGGGAGAGCGTCGAAATTCGGTCGAAAAA
AGAAAAGGAGAGGGCCAAGAGGGAGGGCATTGGTGACTATTGAGCACGTGAGTATACGTGATTAAGCACA
CAAAGGCAGCTTGGAGTATGTCTGTTATTAATTTCACAGGTAGTTCTGGTCCATTGGTGAAAGTTTGCGG
CTTGCAGAGCACAGAGGCCGCAGAATGTGCTCTAGTCGAGGAGAACTTCTAGTATATCTACATACCTAAT
ATTATTGCCTTATTAAAAATGGAATCCCAACAATTACATCAAAATCCACATTCTCTTCAAAATCAATTGT
CCTGTACTTCCTTGTTCATGTGTGTTCAAAAACGTTATATTTATAGGATAATTATACTCTATTTCTCAAC
AAGTAATTGGTTGTTTGGCCGAGCGGTCTAAGGCGCCTGATTCAAGAAATATCTTGACCGCAGTTAACTG
TGGGAATACTCAGGTATCGTAAGATGCAAGAGTTCGAATCTCTTAGCAACCATTATTTTTTTCCTCAACA
TAACGAGAACACACAGGGGCGCTATCGCACAGAATCAAATTCGATGACTGGAAATTTTTTGTTAATTTCA
GAGGTCGCCTGACGCATATACCTTTTTCAACTGAAAAATTGGGAGAAAAAGGAAAGGTGAGAGCGCCGGA
ACCGGCTTTTCATATAGAATAGAGAAGCGTTCATGACTAAATGCTTGCATCACAATACTTGAAGTTGACA
ATATTATTTAAGGACCTATTGTTTTTTCCAATAGGTGGTTAGCAATCGTCTTACTTTCTAACTTTTCTTA
CCTTTTACATTTCAGCAATATATATATATATTTCAAGGATATACCATTCTAATGTCTGCCCCTAAGAAGA
TCGTCGTTTTGCCAGGTGACCACGTTGGTCAAGAAATCACAGCCGAAGCCATTAAGGTTCTTAAAGCTAT
TTCTGATGTTCGTTCCAATGTCAAGTTCGATTTCGAAAATCATTTAATTGGTGGTGCTGCTATCGATGCT
ACAGGTGTTCCACTTCCAGATGAGGCGCTGGAAGCCTCCAAGAAGGCTGATGCCGTTTTGTTAGGTGCTG
TGGGTGGTCCTAAATGGGGTACCGGTAGTGTTAGACCTGAACAAGGTTTACTAAAAATCCGTAAAGAACT
TCAATTGTACGCCAACTTAAGACCATGTAACTTTGCATCCGACTCTCTTTTAGACTTATCTCCAATCAAG
CCACAATTTGCTAAAGGTACTGACTTCGTTGTTGTCAGAGAATTAGTGGGAGGTATTTACTTTGGTAAGA
GAAAGGAAGACGATGGTGATGGTGTCGCTTGGGATAGTGAACAATACACCGTTCCAGAAGTGCAAAGAAT
CACAAGAATGGCCGCTTTCATGGCCCTACAACATGAGCCACCATTGCCTATTTGGTCCTTGGATAAAGCT
AATGTTTTGGCCTCTTCAAGATTATGGAGAAAAACTGTGGAGGAAACCATCAAGAACGAATTCCCTACAT
TGAAGGTTCAACATCAATTGATTGATTCTGCCGCCATGATCCTAGTTAAGAACCCAACCCACCTAAATGG
TATTATAATCACCAGCAACATGTTTGGTGATATCATCTCCGATGAAGCCTCCGTTATCCCAGGTTCCTTG
GGTTTGTTGCCATCTGCGTCCTTGGCCTCTTTGCCAGACAAGAACACCGCATTTGGTTTGTACGAACCAT
GCCACGGTTCTGCTCCAGATTTGCCAAAGAATAAGGTCAACCCTATCGCCACTATCTTGTCTGCTGCAAT
GATGTTGAAATTGTCATTGAACTTGCCTGAAGAAGGTAAGGCCATTGAAGATGCAGTTAAAAAGGTTTTG
GATGCAGGTATCAGAACTGGTGATTTAGGTGGTTCCAACAGTACCACCGAAGTCGGTGATGCTGTCGCCG
AAGAAGTTAAGAAAATCCTTGCTTAAAAAGATTCTCTTTTTTTATGATATTTGTACATAAACTTTATAAA
TGAAATTCATAATAGAAACGACACGAAATTACAAAATGGAATATGTTCATAGGGTAGACGAAACTATATA
CGCAATCTACATACATTTATCAAGAAGGAGAAAAAGGAGGATGTAAAGGAATACAGGTAAGCAAATTGAT
ACTAATGGCTCAACGTGATAAGGAAAAAGAATTGCACTTTAACATTAATATTGACAAGGAGGAGGGCACC
ACACAAAAAGTTAGGTGTAACAGAAAATCATGAAACTATGATTCCTAATTTATATATTGGAGGATTTTCT
CTAAAAAAAAAAAAATACAACAAATAAAAAACACTCAATGACCTGACCATTTGATGGAGTTTAAGTCAAT
ACCTTCTTGAACCATTTCCCATAATGGTGAAAGTTCCCTCAAGAATTTTACTCTGTCAGAAACGGCCTTA
ACGACGTAGTCGAGATCTGCATGCAAGCTTGGCACTGGCCGTCGTTTTACAACGTCGTGACTGGGAAAAC
CCTGGCGTTACCCAACTTAATCGCCTTGCAGCACATCCCCCTTTCGCCAGCTGGCGTAATAGCGAAGAGG
CCCGCACCGATCGCCCTTCCCAACAGTTGCGCAGCCTGAATGGCGAATGGCGCCTGATGCGGTATTTTCT
CCTTACGCATCTGTGCGGTATTTCACACCGCATATGGTGCACTCTCAGTACAATCTGCTCTGATGCCGCA
TAGTTAAGCCAGCCCCGACACCCGCCAACACCCGCTGACGCGCCCTGACGGGCTTGTCTGCTCCCGGCAT
CCGCTTACAGACAAGCTGTGACCGTCTCCGGGAGCTGCATGTGTCAGAGGTTTTCACCGTCATCACCGAA
ACGCGCGAGACGAAAGGGCCTCGTGATACGCCTATTTTTATAGGTTAATGTCATGATAATAATGGTTTCT
TAGACGTCAGGTGGCACTTTTCGGGGAAATGTGCGCGGAACCCCTATTTGTTTATTTTTCTAAATACATT
CAAATATGTATCCGCTCATGAGACAATAACCCTGATAAATGCTTCAATAATATTGAAAAAGGAAGAGTAT
GAGTATTCAACATTTCCGTGTCGCCCTTATTCCCTTTTTTGCGGCATTTTGCCTTCCTGTTTTTGCTCAC
CCAGAAACGCTGGTGAAAGTAAAAGATGCTGAAGATCAGTTGGGTGCACGAGTGGGTTACATCGAACTGG
ATCTCAACAGCGGTAAGATCCTTGAGAGTTTTCGCCCCGAAGAACGTTTTCCAATGATGAGCACTTTTAA
AGTTCTGCTATGTGGCGCGGTATTATCCCGTATTGACGCCGGGCAAGAGCAACTCGGTCGCCGCATACAC
TATTCTCAGAATGACTTGGTTGAGTACTCACCAGTCACAGAAAAGCATCTTACGGATGGCATGACAGTAA
GAGAATTATGCAGTGCTGCCATAACCATGAGTGATAACACTGCGGCCAACTTACTTCTGACAACGATCGG
AGGACCGAAGGAGCTAACCGCTTTTTTGCACAACATGGGGGATCATGTAACTCGCCTTGATCGTTGGGAA
CCGGAGCTGAATGAAGCCATACCAAACGACGAGCGTGACACCACGATGCCTGTAGCAATGGCAACAACGT
TGCGCAAACTATTAACTGGCGAACTACTTACTCTAGCTTCCCGGCAACAATTAATAGACTGGATGGAGGC
GGATAAAGTTGCAGGACCACTTCTGCGCTCGGCCCTTCCGGCTGGCTGGTTTATTGCTGATAAATCTGGA
GCCGGTGAGCGTGGGTCTCGCGGTATCATTGCAGCACTGGGGCCAGATGGTAAGCCCTCCCGTATCGTAG
TTATCTACACGACGGGGAGTCAGGCAACTATGGATGAACGAAATAGACAGATCGCTGAGATAGGTGCCTC
ACTGATTAAGCATTGGTAACTGTCAGACCAAGTTTACTCATATATACTTTAGATTGATTTAAAACTTCAT
TTTTAATTTAAAAGGATCTAGGTGAAGATCCTTTTTGATAATCTCATGACCAAAATCCCTTAACGTGAGT
TTTCGTTCCACTGAGCGTCAGACCCCGTAGAAAAGATCAAAGGATCTTCTTGAGATCCTTTTTTTCTGCG
CGTAATCTGCTGCTTGCAAACAAAAAAACCACCGCTACCAGCGGTGGTTTGTTTGCCGGATCAAGAGCTA
CCAACTCTTTTTCCGAAGGTAACTGGCTTCAGCAGAGCGCAGATACCAAATACTGTTCTTCTAGTGTAGC
CGTAGTTAGGCCACCACTTCAAGAACTCTGTAGCACCGCCTACATACCTCGCTCTGCTAATCCTGTTACC
AGTGGCTGCTGCCAGTGGCGATAAGTCGTGTCTTACCGGGTTGGACTCAAGACGATAGTTACCGGATAAG
GCGCAGCGGTCGGGCTGAACGGGGGGTTCGTGCACACAGCCCAGCTTGGAGCGAACGACCTACACCGAAC
TGAGATACCTACAGCGTGAGCTATGAGAAAGCGCCACGCTTCCCGAAGGGAGAAAGGCGGACAGGTATCC
GGTAAGCGGCAGGGTCGGAACAGGAGAGCGCACGAGGGAGCTTCCAGGGGGAAACGCCTGGTATCTTTAT
AGTCCTGTCGGGTTTCGCCACCTCTGACTTGAGCGTCGATTTTTGTGATGCTCGTCAGGGGGGCGGAGCC
TATGGAAAAACGCCAGCAACGCGGCCTTTTTACGGTTCCTGGCCTTTTGCTGGCCTTTTGCTCACATGTT
CTTTCCTGCGTTATCCCCTGATTCTGTGGATAACCGTATTACCGCCTTTGAGTGAGCTGATACCGCTCGC
CGCAGCCGAACGACCGAGCGCAGCGAGTCAGTGAGCGAGGAAGCGGAAGAGCGCCCAATACGCAAACCGC
CTCTCCCCGCGCGTTGGCCGATTCATTAATGCAGCTGGCACGACAGGTTTCCCGACTGGAAAGCGGGCAG
TGAGCGCAACGCAATTAATGTGAGTTAGCTCACTCATTAGGCACCCCAGGCTTTACACTTTATGCTTCCG
GCTCGTATGTTGTGTGGAATTGTGAGCGGATAACAATTTCACACAGGAAACAGCTATGACATGATTACGA
ATTCTGAACCAGTCCTAAAACGAGTAAATAGGACCGGCAATTCTTCAAGCAATAAACAGGAATACCAATT
ATTAAAAGATAACTTAGTCAGATCGTACAATAAAGCTTTGAAGAAAAATGCGCCTTATTCAATCTTTGCT
ATAAAAAATGGCCCAAAATCTCACATTGGAAGACATTTGATGACCTCATTTCTTTCAATGAAGGGCCTAA
CGGAGTTGACTAATGTTGTGGGAAATTGGAGCGATAAGCGTGCTTCTGCCGTGGCCAGGACAACGTATAC
TCATCAGATAACAGCAATACCTGATCACTACTTCGCACTAGTTTCTCGGTACTATGCATATGATCCAATA
TCAAAGGAAATGATAGCATTGAAGGATGAGACTAATCCAATTGAGGAGTGGCAGCATATAGAACAGCTAA
AGGGTAGTGCTGAAGGAAGCATACGATACCCCGCATGGAATGGGATAATATCACAGGAGGTACTAGACTA
CCTTTCATCCTACATAAATAGACGCATATAAGTACGCATTTAAGCATAAACACGCACTATGCCGTTCTTC
TCATGTATATATATATACAGGCAACACGCAGATATAGGTGCGACGTGAACAGTGAGCTGTATGTGCGCAG
CTCGCGTTGCATTTTCGGAAGCGCTCGTTTTCGGAAACGCTTTGAAGTTCCTATTCCGAAGTTCCTATTC
TCTAGAAAGTATAGGAACTTCAGAGCGCTTTTGAAAACCAAAAGCGCTCTGAAGACGCACTTTCAAAAAA
CCAAAAACGCACCGGACTGTAACGAGCTACTAAAATATTGCGAATACCGCTTCCACAAACATTGCTCAAA
AGTATCTCTTTGCTATATATCTCTGTGCTATATCCCTATATAACCTACCCATCCACCTTTCGCTCCTTGA
ACTTGCATCTAAACTCGACCTCTACATTTTTTATGTTTATCTCTAGTATTACTCTTTAGACAAAAAAATT
GTAGTAAGAACTATTCATAGAGTGAATCGAAAACAATACGAAAATGTAAACATTTCCTATACGTAGTATA
TAGAGACAAAATAGAAGAAACCGTTCATAATTTTCTGACCAATGAAGAATCATCAACGCTATCACTTTCT
GTTCACAAAGTATGCGCAATCCACATCGGTATAGAATATAATCGGGGATGCCTTTATCTTGAAAAAATGC
ACCCGCAGCTTCGCTAGTAATCAGTAAACGCGGGAAGTGGAGTCAGGCTTTTTTTATGGAAGAGAAAATA
GACACCAAAGTAGCCTTCTTCTAACCTTAACGGACCTACAGTGCAAAAAGTTATCAAGAGACTGCATTAT
AGAGCGCACAAAGGAGAAAAAAAGTAATCTAAGATGCTTTGTTAGAAAAATAGCGCTCTCGGGATGCATT
TTTGTAGAACAAAAAAGAAGTATAGATTCTTTGTTGGTAAAATAGCGCTCTCGCGTTGCATTTCTGTTCT
GTAAAAATGCAGCTCAGATTCTTTGTTTGAAAAATTAGCGCTCTCGCGTTGCATTTTTGTTTTACAAAAA
TGAAGCACAGATTCTTCGTTGGTAAAATAGCGCTTTCGCGTTGCATTTCTGTTCTGTAAAAATGCAGCTC
AGATTCTTTGTTTGAAAAATTAGCGCTCTCGCGTTGCATTTTTGTTCTACAAAATGAAGCACAGATGCTT
CGTTAACAAAGATATGCTATTGAAGTGCAAGATGGAAACGCAGAAAATGAACCGGGGATGCGACGTGCAA
GATTACCTATGCAATAGATGCAATAGTTTCTCCAGGAACCGAAATACATACATTGTCTTCCGTAAAGCGC
TAGACTATATATTATTATACAGGTTCAAATATACTATCTGTTTCAGGGAAAACTCCCAGGTTCGGATGTT
CAAAATTCAATGATGGGTAACAAGTACGATCGTAAATCTGTAAAACAGTTTGTCGGATATTAGGCTGTAT
CTCCTCAAAGCGTATTCGAATATCATTGAGAAGCTGCAGCTATTCATGCAACTGCTAAATGGTCTACTGC
TCAATTAAAGAAAACACAGGCAGAGCAGGCTGCCCGGGCAAAAGCTGCAGCGTCACATCGGATAATAATG
ATGGCAGCCATTGTAGAAGTGCCTTTTGCATTTCTAGTCTCTTTCTCGGTCTAGCTAGTTTTACTACATC
GCGAAGATAGAATCTTAGATCACACTGCCTTTGCTGAGCTGGATCAATAGAGTAACAAAAGAGTGGTAAG
GCCTCGTTAAAGGACAAGGACCTGAGCGGAAGTGTATCGTACAGTAGACGGAGTATACTAGTATAGTCTA
TAGTCCGTGGAATTCTCATGTTTGACAGCTTATCATCGA
Features (pLannotate 1.2.2; 23 found; start..end, strand, type, name):
     26..669     +  promoter       GAP promoter: S. cerevisiae TDH3; promoter for glyceraldehyde-3-phosphate dehydrogenase
   1058..1237    +  CDS            CUP1-1: MTCU1_YEAST - Also known as MTH1. Experimental evidence at protein level: Swiss-Prot protein existence level 1. Protects the cell against copper toxicity by tightly chelating copper ions. May also act as a depository for copper designated for the effective transfer into the apo forms of copper proteins. From Saccharomyces cerevisiae (strain ATCC 204508 / S288c) (Baker's yeast).
   1425..1514    +  CDS            PGK1 (fragment): PGK_YEAST - Experimental evidence at protein level: Swiss-Prot protein existence level 1. From Saccharomyces cerevisiae (strain ATCC 204508 / S288c) (Baker's yeast).
   1518..1788    +  terminator     PGK1 terminator: S. cerevisae PGK1; transcription terminator for 3-phosphoglycerate kinase gene
   1806..2085    +  CDS            TcR (fragment): tetracycline efflux protein; tet; confers resistance to tetracycline
   2086..2187    +  promoter       TRP1 promoter: S. cerevisiae TRP1
   2188..2275    +  CDS            TRP1 (fragment): phosphoribosylanthranilate isomerase, required for tryptophan biosynthesis; S. cerevisiae TRP1; yeast auxotrophic marker
   2299..2376    +  CDS            YO192_YEAST (fragment): Experimental evidence at protein level: Swiss-Prot protein existence level 1. From Saccharomyces cerevisiae (strain ATCC 204508 / S288c) (Baker's yeast).
   2516..2921    +  promoter       LEU2 promoter: S. cerevisiae LEU2
   2922..4016    +  CDS            LEU2: 3-isopropylmalate dehydrogenase, required for leucine biosynthesis; S. cerevisiae LEU2; yeast auxotrophic marker
   4378..4509    -  CDS            NFS1 (fragment): NFS1_YEAST - Also known as SPL1 From Saccharomyces cerevisiae (strain ATCC 204508 / S288c) (Baker's yeast).
   4513..4667    +  CDS            lacZα (fragment): LacZα fragment of β-galactosidase; lacZ fragment
   4673..4772    -  misc_feature   bom (fragment): basis of mobility region from pBR322
   4874..4909    -  CDS            rop (fragment): Rop protein, which maintains plasmids at low copy number; rop
   5004..5108    +  promoter       AmpR promoter: bla
   5109..5969    +  CDS            AmpR: β-lactamase; bla; confers resistance to ampicillin, carbenicillin, and related antibiotics
   6140..6728    +  rep_origin     ori: high-copy-number ColE1/pMB1/pBR322/pUC origin of replication
   6911..7003    +  CDS            lacI (fragment): lac repressor; lacI; The lac repressor binds to the lac operator to inhibit transcription in E. coli. This inhibition can be relieved by adding lactose or isopropyl-β-D-thiogalactopyranoside (IPTG).
   7016..7037    +  protein_bind   CAP binding site: CAP binding activates transcription in the presence of cAMP. E. coli catabolite activator protein
   7052..7082    +  promoter       lac promoter: promoter for the E. coli lac operon
   7090..7106    +  protein_bind   lac operator: The lac repressor binds to the lac operator to inhibit transcription in E. coli. This inhibition can be relieved by adding lactose or isopropyl-β-D-thiogalactopyranoside (IPTG). lac repressor encoded by lacI
   7482..8824    +  rep_origin     2μ ori: yeast 2μ plasmid origin of replication
   8978..9481    -  CDS            RAF1 (fragment): RAF_YEAST - Experimental evidence at transcript level: Swiss-Prot protein existence level 2. Antagonizes transcriptional repression of recombinase FLP by REP1-REP2. May play a role in plasmid partitioning. From Saccharomyces cerevisiae (strain ATCC 204508 / S288c) (Baker's yeast).
