[The description below was written by a language model from this plasmid's Addgene catalogue record and pLannotate feature annotations shown in this document.]
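Description:
ACT1-CUP1 15bp dist is a yeast expression plasmid built on the pGAC24 backbone, a roughly 9.5 kb E. coli–S. cerevisiae shuttle vector. In bacteria it replicates from a high-copy ColE1/pUC-type origin and is selected through the β-lactamase (AmpR) gene. In yeast it is maintained as a multicopy episome by the 2μ origin, with an adjacent fragment of the 2μ RAF1 gene, and selected by leucine prototrophy through a complete LEU2 promoter and coding sequence. The annotation also picks up numerous non-functional remnants of the vector's construction history, including fragments of TcR, TRP1, lacZα, lacI, rop and bom.

The payload is an ACT1-CUP1 fusion from budding yeast. It is driven by the strong constitutive GAP (TDH3) promoter and terminated by the PGK1 terminator, which is preceded by a short fragment of the PGK1 coding sequence. The feature table annotates the CUP1 metallothionein coding sequence but not the ACT1 portion. That portion presumably lies in the unannotated interval of roughly 390 nt between the promoter and CUP1.

In reporters of this type, ACT1 exon and intron sequence sits upstream of CUP1, so production of the copper-chelating protein depends on correct removal of the intron, and copper tolerance of the yeast serves as a readout of splicing efficiency. This version carries an intron truncation, made by PCR-based addition or removal of intron nucleotides followed by restriction digestion and ligation into the backbone. The name suggests that a spacing within the intron has been set to 15 bp, but the record does not state which elements this distance separates. The cloning sites used are also not recorded.
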