Addgene plasmid #234128: ACT1-CUP1 15bp dist
Purpose: PCR to add remove nucleotides within intron of ACT1-CUP1 insert then restriction digest and ligation of new insert to backbone
Depositing lab: Aaron Hoskins. Depositing organization: University of Wisconsin, Madison.
Backbone
  Vector backbone: pGAC24
  Vector type: Yeast Expression
  Selectable markers: LEU2
Growth in bacteria
  Bacterial resistance: Ampicillin, 100 μg/mL
  Growth temperature: 37°C
  Growth strain: DH5alpha
  Copy number: High Copy
Gene/Insert
  Gene/Insert name: ACT1-CUP1
  Species: S. cerevisiae (budding yeast)
  Mutation: Intron truncation
  Cloning method: Restriction Enzyme; 5′ cloning site Unknown (unknown if destroyed)
Terms and licenses: Academic/Nonprofit Terms; Industry Terms: Not Available to Industry
How to cite: ACT1-CUP1 15bp dist was a gift from Aaron Hoskins (Addgene plasmid # 234128 ; http://n2t.net/addgene:234128 ; RRID:Addgene_234128)
